>Addgene plasmid #180192 | Circular 200,100 with interspersed loops (FANCC) | addgene full sequence | sequence record 361526 | Addgene NGS Result
CCTGCAGGCAGCTGCGCGCTCGCTCGCTCACTGAGGCCGCCCGGGCAAAGCCCGGGCGTCGGGCGACCTT
TGGTCGCCCGGCCTCAGTGAGCGAGCGAGCGCGCAGAGAGGGAGTGGCCAACTCCATCACTAGGGGTTCC
TGCGGCCGCACGCGTGGAGGAGGGCCTATTTCCCATGATTCCTTCATATTTGCATATACGATACAAGGCT
GTTAGAGAGATAATTAGAATTAATTTGACTGTAAACACAAAGATATTAGTACAAAATACGTGACGTAGAA
AGTAATAATTTCTTGGGTAGTTTGCAGTTTTAAAATTATGTTTTAAAATGGACTATCATATGCTTACCGT
AACTTGAAAGTATTTCGATTTCTTGGCTTTATATATCTTGTGGAAAGGACGAAACACCGCCATCAGTCGC
CGGTCCCAAGCCCGGATAAAATGGGAGGGGGCGGGAAACCGCCTAACCATGCCGACTGATGGCAGAAAAA
AAAAAAGAGTCTGGGCTGAGGGACCTGGCTCTGCTAAATGTAAAATAGATACTTCGTGATTGTCCCAAGA
TGACATCAGCTCATTCTCACAGCCCAGCGAGGGCACCTACTCTATAAATGCGTGGCCACAGCAGTTCACC
TGTCCTGTGGGGGAGGCGAGCCTGATCCCAGGTGCCGGGCACCCACACGGCCTGCGTGGCGTCTAGAAAA
AAAAAACTGCCATCAGTCGGCGTGGACTGTAGAACACTGCCAATGCCGGTCCCAAGCCCGGATAAAAGTG
GAGGGTACAGTCCACGCTTTTTTCGTACTGAGTCGCCCAGTCTCAGATAGATCCGACGCCGCCATCTCTA
GGCCCGCGCCGGCCCCCTCGCACAGACTTGTGGGAGAAGCTCGGCTACTCCCCTGCCCCGGTTAATTTGC
ATATAATATTTCCTAGTAACTATAGAGGCTTAATGTGCGATAAAAGACAGATAATCTGTTCTTTTTAATA
CTAGCTACATTTTACATGATAGGCTTGGATTTCTATAAGAGATACAAATACTAAATTATTATTTTAAAAA
ACAGCACAAAAGGAAACTCACCCTAACTGTAAAGTAATTGTGTGTTTTGAGACTATAAATATCCCTTGGA
GAAAAGCCTTGTTTGGATTCCTAGACCCAGCTTTCTTGTACAAAGTTGGCATTAATACGCGTTGACATTG
ATTATTGACTAGTTATTAATAGTAATCAATTACGGGGTCATTAGTTCATAGCCCATATATGGAGTTCCGC
GTTACATAACTTACGGTAAATGGCCCGCCTGGCTGACCGCCCAACGACCCCCGCCCATTGACGTCAATAA
TGACGTATGTTCCCATAGTAACGCCAATAGGGACTTTCCATTGACGTCAATGGGTGGAGTATTTACGGTA
AACTGCCCACTTGGCAGTACATCAAGTGTATCATATGCCAAGTACGCCCCCTATTGACGTCAATGACGGT
AAATGGCCCGCCTGGCATTATGCCCAGTACATGACCTTATGGGACTTTCCTACTTGGCAGTACATCTACG
TATTAGTCATCGCTATTACCATGGTGATGCGGTTTTGGCAGTACATCAATGGGCGTGGATAGCGGTTTGA
CTCACGGGGATTTCCAAGTCTCCACCCCATTGACGTCAATGGGAGTTTGTTTTGGCACCAAAATCAACGG
GACTTTCCAAAATGTCGTAACAACTCCGCCCCATTGACGCAAATGGGCGGTAGGCGTGTACGGTGGGAGG
TCTATATAAGCAGAGCTCGTTTAGTGAACCGTCAGATCGCCTGGAGACGCCATCCACGCTGTTTTGACCT
CCATAGAAGACACCGGGACCGATCCAGCCTCCGGACTCTAGAGGATCGAACCCTTAAGGCCACCATGGTG
AGCAAGGGCGAGGAGCTGTTCACCGGGGTGGTGCCCATCCTGGTCGAGCTGGACGGCGACGTAAACGGCC
ACAAGTTCAGCGTGTCCGGCGAGGGCGAGGGCGATGCCACCTACGGCAAGCTGACCCTGAAGTTCATCTG
CACCACCGGCAAGCTGCCCGTGCCCTGGCCCACCCTCGTGACCACCCTGACCTACGGCGTGCAGTGCTTC
AGCCGCTACCCCGACCACATGAAGCAGCACGACTTCTTCAAGTCCGCCATGCCCGAAGGCTACGTCCAGG
AGCGCACCATCTTCTTCAAGGACGACGGCAACTACAAGACCCGCGCCGAGGTGAAGTTCGAGGGCGACAC
CCTGGTGAACCGCATCGAGCTGAAGGGCATCGACTTCAAGGAGGACGGCAACATCCTGGGGCACAAGCTG
GAGTACAACTACAACAGCCACAACGTCTATATCATGGCCGACAAGCAGAAGAACGGCATCAAGGTGAACT
TCAAGATCCGCCACAACATCGAGGACGGCAGCGTGCAGCTCGCCGACCACTACCAGCAGAACACCCCCAT
CGGCGACGGCCCCGTGCTGCTGCCCGACAACCACTACCTGAGCACCCAGTCCGCCCTGAGCAAAGACCCC
AACGAGAAGCGCGATCACATGGTCCTGCTGGAGTTCGTGACCGCCGCCGGGATCACTCTCGGCATGGACG
AGCTGTACAAGTACTCAGATCTCGAGCTCAAGTAGCTTAAGGGTTCGATCCCTACTGGTTAGTAATGAGT
TTAAACGGGGGAGGCTAACTGAAACACGGAAGGAGACAATACCGGAAGGAACCCGCGCTATGACGGCAAT
AAAAAGACAGAATAAAACGCACGGGTGTTGGGTCGTTTGTTCATAAACGCGGGGTTCGGTCCCAGGGCTG
GCACTCTGTCGATACCCCACCGAGACCCCATTGGGGCCAATACGCCCGCGTTTCTTCCTTTTCCCCACCC
CACCCCCCAAGTTCGGGTGAAGGCCCAGGGCTCGCAGCCAACGTCGGGGCGGCAGGCCCTGCCATAGCAG
ATCTGCGCTGATTTTGTAGGTAACCACGTGCGGACCGAGCGGCCGCAGGAACCCCTAGTGATGGAGTTGG
CCACTCCCTCTCTGCGCGCTCGCTCGCTCACTGAGGCCGGGCGACCAAAGGTCGCCCGACGCCCGGGCTT
TGCCCGGGCGGCCTCAGTGAGCGAGCGAGCGCGCAGCTGCCTGCAGGCTTGGATCCCAATGGCGCGCCGA
GCTTGGCTCGAGCATGGTCATAGCTGTTTCCTGTGTGAAATTGTTATCCGCTCACAATTCCACACAACAT
ACGAGCCGGAAGCATAAAGTGTAAAGCCTGGGGTGCCTAATGAGTGAGCTAACTCACATTAATTGCGTTG
CGCTCACTGCCCGCTTTCCAGTCGGGAAACCTGTCGTGCCAGCTGCATTAATGAATCGGCCAACGCGCGG
GGAGAGGCGGTTTGCGTATTGGGCGCTCTTCCGCTTCCTCGCTCACTGACTCGCTGCGCTCGGTCGTTCG
GCTGCGGCGAGCGGTATCAGCTCACTCAAAGGCGGTAATACGGTTATCCACAGAATCAGGGGATAACGCA
GGAAAGAACATGTGAGCAAAAGGCCAGCAAAAGGCCAGGAACCGTAAAAAGGCCGCGTTGCTGGCGTTTT
TCCATAGGCTCCGCCCCCCTGACGAGCATCACAAAAATCGACGCTCAAGTCAGAGGTGGCGAAACCCGAC
AGGACTATAAAGATACCAGGCGTTTCCCCCTGGAAGCTCCCTCGTGCGCTCTCCTGTTCCGACCCTGCCG
CTTACCGGATACCTGTCCGCCTTTCTCCCTTCGGGAAGCGTGGCGCTTTCTCATAGCTCACGCTGTAGGT
ATCTCAGTTCGGTGTAGGTCGTTCGCTCCAAGCTGGGCTGTGTGCACGAACCCCCCGTTCAGCCCGACCG
CTGCGCCTTATCCGGTAACTATCGTCTTGAGTCCAACCCGGTAAGACACGACTTATCGCCACTGGCAGCA
GCCACTGGTAACAGGATTAGCAGAGCGAGGTATGTAGGCGGTGCTACAGAGTTCTTGAAGTGGTGGCCTA
ACTACGGCTACACTAGAAGAACAGTATTTGGTATCTGCGCTCTGCTGAAGCCAGTTACCTTCGGAAAAAG
AGTTGGTAGCTCTTGATCCGGCAAACAAACCACCGCTGGTAGCGGTGGTTTTTTTGTTTGCAAGCAGCAG
ATTACGCGCAGAAAAAAAGGATCTCAAGAAGATCCTTTGATCTTTTCTACGGGGTCTGACGCTCAGTGGA
ACGAAAACTCACGTTAAGGGATTTTGGTCATGAGATTATCAAAAAGGATCTTCACCTAGATCCTTTTAAA
TTAAAAATGAAGTTTTAAATCAATCTAAAGTATATATGAGTAAACTTGGTCTGACAGTTAGAAAAACTCA
TCGAGCATCAAATGAAACTGCAATTTATTCATATCAGGATTATCAATACCATATTTTTGAAAAAGCCGTT
TCTGTAATGAAGGAGAAAACTCACCGAGGCAGTTCCATAGGATGGCAAGATCCTGGTATCGGTCTGCGAT
TCCGACTCGTCCAACATCAATACAACCTATTAATTTCCCCTCGTCAAAAATAAGGTTATCAAGTGAGAAA
TCACCATGAGTGACGACTGAATCCGGTGAGAATGGCAAAAGTTTATGCATTTCTTTCCAGACTTGTTCAA
CAGGCCAGCCATTACGCTCGTCATCAAAATCACTCGCATCAACCAAACCGTTATTCATTCGTGATTGCGC
CTGAGCGAGACGAAATACGCGATCGCTGTTAAAAGGACAATTACAAACAGGAATCGAATGCAACCGGCGC
AGGAACACTGCCAGCGCATCAACAATATTTTCACCTGAATCAGGATATTCTTCTAATACCTGGAATGCTG
TTTTCCCAGGGATCGCAGTGGTGAGTAACCATGCATCATCAGGAGTACGGATAAAATGCTTGATGGTCGG
AAGAGGCATAAATTCCGTCAGCCAGTTTAGTCTGACCATCTCATCTGTAACATCATTGGCAACGCTACCT
TTGCCATGTTTCAGAAACAACTCTGGCGCATCGGGCTTCCCATACAATCGATAGATTGTCGCACCTGATT
GCCCGACATTATCGCGAGCCCATTTATACCCATATAAATCAGCATCCATGTTGGAATTTAATCGCGGCCT
AGAGCAAGACGTTTCCCGTTGAATATGGCTCATACTCTTCCTTTTTCAATATTATTGAAGCATTTATCAG
GGTTATTGTCTCATGAGCGGATACATATTTGAATGTATTTAGAAAAATAAACAAATAGGGGTTCCGCGCA
CATTTCCCCGAAAAGTGCCACCTGACGTCTAAGAAACCATTATTATCATGACATTAACCTATAAAAATAG
GCGTATCACGAGGCCCTTTCGTCTCGCGCGTTTCGGTGATGACGGTGAAAACCTCTGACACATGCAGCTC
CCGGAGACGGTCACAGCTTGTCTGTAAGCGGATGCCGGGAGCAGACAAGCCCGTCAGGGCGCGTCAGCGG
GTGTTGGCGGGTGTCGGGGCTGGCTTAACTATGCGGCATCAGAGCAGATTGTACTGAGAGTGCACCATAT
GCGGTGTGAAATACCGCACAGATGCGTAAGGAGAAAATACCGCATCAGGCGCCATTCGCCATTCAGGCTG
CGCAACTGTTGGGAAGGGCGATCGGTGCGGGCCTCTTCGCTATTACGCCAGCTGGCGAAAGGGGGATGTG
CTGCAAGGCGATTAAGTTGGGTAACGCCAGGGTTTTCCCAGTCACGACGTTGTAAAACGACGGCCAGTGA
ATTGACGCGCCATTGGGATGTTGTAAAACGACGGCCAGTGAA
Features (pLannotate 1.2.2; 23 found; start..end, strand, type, name):
      1..141     -  repeat_region  AAV2 ITR: inverted terminal repeat of adeno-associated virus serotype 2 inverted
    160..400     +  promoter       U6 promoter: RNA polymerase III promoter for human U6 snRNA
    412..478     +  ncRNA          twister-P3 (fragment): Accession: RF03154 - type-P3 twister ribozyme
    820..1133    +  promoter       U6 promoter: RNA polymerase III promoter for mouse U6 snRNA (Das et al., 1988)
   1145..1166    -  protein_bind   attB2 (fragment): mutant version of attB; recombination site for the Gateway® BP reaction BP Clonase™
   1184..1563    +  enhancer       CMV enhancer: human cytomegalovirus immediate early enhancer
   1564..1767    +  promoter       CMV promoter: human cytomegalovirus (CMV) immediate early promoter
   1885..2601    +  CDS            EGFP: EGFP is a basic (constitutively fluorescent) green fluorescent protein published in 1996, derived from Aequorea victoria. It is reported to be a rapidly-maturing weak dimer with moderate acid sensitivity.
   2603..2622    +  misc_feature   MCS (fragment): multiple cloning site
   2724..2772    +  polyA_signal   HSV TK poly(A) signal: herpes simplex virus thymidine kinase polyadenylation signal (Cole and Stacy, 1985)
   2863..2879    -  polyA_signal   bGH poly(A) signal (fragment): bovine growth hormone polyadenylation signal
   2987..3127    +  repeat_region  AAV2 ITR: inverted terminal repeat of adeno-associated virus serotype 2 inverted
   3191..3207    -  protein_bind   lac operator: The lac repressor binds to the lac operator to inhibit transcription in E. coli. This inhibition can be relieved by adding lactose or isopropyl-β-D-thiogalactopyranoside (IPTG). lac repressor encoded by lacI
   3215..3245    -  promoter       lac promoter: promoter for the E. coli lac operon
   3260..3281    -  protein_bind   CAP binding site: CAP binding activates transcription in the presence of cAMP. E. coli catabolite activator protein
   3294..3386    -  CDS            lacI (fragment): lac repressor; lacI; The lac repressor binds to the lac operator to inhibit transcription in E. coli. This inhibition can be relieved by adding lactose or isopropyl-β-D-thiogalactopyranoside (IPTG).
   3569..4157    -  rep_origin     ori: high-copy-number ColE1/pMB1/pBR322/pUC origin of replication
   4328..5143    -  CDS            KanR: aminoglycoside phosphotransferase; aph(3')-Ia; confers resistance to kanamycin in bacteria or G418 (Geneticin®) in eukaryotes
   5144..5248    -  promoter       AmpR promoter: bla
   5343..5378    +  CDS            rop (fragment): Rop protein, which maintains plasmids at low copy number; rop
   5480..5579    +  misc_feature   bom (fragment): basis of mobility region from pBR322
   5585..5742    -  CDS            lacZα (fragment): LacZα fragment of β-galactosidase; lacZ fragment
   5760..5782    -  CDS            lacZα (fragment): LacZα fragment of β-galactosidase; lacZ fragment
