[The description below was written by a language model from this plasmid's Addgene catalogue record and pLannotate feature annotations shown in this document.]
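Description:
Circular 200,100 with interspersed loops (FANCC) is an AAV transfer plasmid for mammalian expression of a circular ADAR-recruiting guide RNA directed against the human FANCC mRNA. Two AAV2 inverted terminal repeats flank the payload, allowing the intervening cassette to be packaged into recombinant AAV particles when rep/cap and helper functions are supplied in trans. Outside the ITRs, the bacterial backbone carries a high-copy ColE1/pUC-type origin and a kanamycin resistance gene driven by the bla promoter, along with remnants of lac, rop, bom and lacZα sequences that appear to be cloning leftovers. The catalogue lists a total size of about 6.3 kb, whereas the sequenced record is 5,782 nt.

Within the ITRs, a human U6 RNA polymerase III promoter drives the guide. A twister-type ribozyme fragment is annotated immediately downstream of the promoter. This fits the circular guide design, in which self-cleaving ribozymes flank the antisense region and leave ends that cellular ligases join into a circle, increasing RNA stability. The rest of the guide is not annotated in the feature table. From the name, "200,100" probably denotes the antisense length and the position of the editing mismatch, and the interspersed loops are presumably meant to limit bystander editing, but the record does not define either. A second, mouse U6 promoter follows, with no annotated transcript downstream, so its role is not stated. A CMV enhancer/promoter-driven EGFP cassette with an HSV TK polyadenylation signal serves as a marker of transfection or transduction. The plasmid is intended for programmable A-to-I RNA editing by endogenous ADAR enzymes, in vitro or in vivo.
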