Addgene plasmid #180192: Circular 200,100 with interspersed loops (FANCC)
Purpose: AAV vector carrying a guide RNA targeting the human FANCC mRNA
Depositing lab: Prashant Mali. Depositing organization: University of California, San Diego (UCSD). Publication: Efficient in vitro and in vivo RNA editing via recruitment of endogenous ADARs using circular guide RNAs. Katrekar D, Yen J, Xiang Y, Saha A, Meluzzi D, Savva Y, Mali P. Nat Biotechnol. 2022 Feb 10. pii: 10.1038/s41587-021-01171-4. doi: 10.1038/s41587-021-01171-4. PubMed 35145312.
Backbone
  Vector backbone: AAV
  Backbone manufacturer: Custom
  Backbone size w/o insert (bp): 6000
  Total vector size (bp): 6300
  Vector type: Mammalian Expression, AAV
Growth in bacteria
  Bacterial resistance: Kanamycin, 50 μg/mL
  Growth temperature: 37°C
  Growth strain: NEB Stable
  Copy number: Unknown
Gene/Insert
  Gene/Insert name: Circular 200,100 guide RNA with interspersed loops
  gRNA/shRNA sequence: GCCATCAGTCGCCGGTCCCAAGCCCGGATAAAATGGGAGGGGGCGGGAAACCGCCTAACCATGCCGACTGATGGCAGAAAAAAAAAAAGAGTCTGGGCTGAGGGACCTGGCTCTGCtaaaTGTAAAATAGATACTtcgtGATTGTCCCAAGATGacatCAGCTCATTCTCACAGCCCAGCGAGGGCACCTACTCtataAATGCGTGGCCACAGcagtTCACCTGTCCTGTGGgggaGGCGAGCCTGATCCCaggtGCCGGGCACCCACACGGCCTGCGTGgCgTCTAGAAAAAAAAAACTGCCATCAGTCGGCGTGGACTGTAGAACACTGCCAATGCCGGTCCCAAGCCCGGATAAAAGTGGAGGGTACAGTCCACGC
  Species: H. sapiens (human)
  GenBank ID: FANCC
  Promoter: Human U6
  Cloning method: Gibson Cloning
  Sequencing primers: 5′ GACTATCATATGCTTACCGT
Terms and licenses: Academic/Nonprofit Terms; Industry Terms: Not Available to Industry
How to cite: Circular 200,100 with interspersed loops (FANCC) was a gift from Prashant Mali (Addgene plasmid # 180192 ; http://n2t.net/addgene:180192 ; RRID:Addgene_180192)
