>Addgene plasmid #180192 | Circular 200,100 with interspersed loops (FANCC) | depositor partial sequence | sequence record 350065 | Primer binding to the U6 promoter (GACTATCATATGCTTACCGT)
GCCATCAGTCGCCGGTCCCAAGCCCGGATAAAATGGGAGGGGGCGGGAAACCGCCTAACCATGCCGACTG
ATGGCAGAAAAAAAAAAAGAGTCTGGGCTGAGGGACCTGGCTCTGCTAAATGTAAAATAGATACTTCGTG
ATTGTCCCAAGATGACATCAGCTCATTCTCACAGCCCAGCGAGGGCACCTACTCTATAAATGCGTGGCCA
CAGCAGTTCACCTGTCCTGTGGGGGAGGCGAGCCTGATCCCAGGTGCCGGGCACCCACACGGCCTGCGTG
GCGTCTAGAAAAAAAAAACTGCCATCAGTCGGCGTGGACTGTAGAACACTGCCAATGCCGGTCCCAAGCC
CGGATAAAAGTGGAGGGTACAGTCCACGC
